Addgene plasmid #158562: pLIX403-ccdB-EBFP2
Purpose: (Empty Backbone) Set of empty Gateway Cloning compatible, inducible, lentiviral vectors with various mammalian selection markers and N-terminal fluorescent protein fusions
Depositing lab: Alejandro Chavez. Depositing organization: Columbia University.
Backbone
  Vector backbone: pLIX403
  Vector type: Mammalian Expression, Lentiviral
  Selectable markers: EBFP2
Growth in bacteria
  Bacterial resistance: Chloramphenicol and Ampicillin, 25 & 100 μg/mL
  Growth temperature: 30°C
  Growth strain: ccdB Survival
  Copy number: High Copy
Gene/Insert
  Gene/Insert name: None
Terms and licenses: Academic/Nonprofit Terms; Industry Terms: Not Available to Industry
Depositor comments: 5' Cloning Site: PacI (not destroyed), 3' Cloning Site: SbfI (not destroyed)
How to cite: pLIX403-ccdB-EBFP2 was a gift from Alejandro Chavez (Addgene plasmid # 158562 ; http://n2t.net/addgene:158562 ; RRID:Addgene_158562)
