[The description below was written by a language model from this plasmid's Addgene catalogue record and pLannotate feature annotations shown in this document.]
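Description:
pLIX403-ccdB-EBFP2 is an empty, Gateway-compatible, doxycycline-inducible lentiviral destination vector built on the pLIX403 backbone. It belongs to a set of related backbones that differ in their mammalian selection marker and N-terminal fluorescent fusions. It replicates in E. coli from a high-copy ColE1/pUC-type origin and carries ampicillin resistance on the backbone, with chloramphenicol resistance inside the Gateway cassette. Because that cassette also encodes the CcdB gyrase toxin, the plasmid has to be propagated in a ccdB-tolerant strain.

The lentiviral portion has a third-generation, self-inactivating layout. An RSV promoter fused to a truncated HIV-1 5' LTR drives genomic RNA production in packaging cells. It is followed by the Ψ packaging signal with a gag fragment, the RRE and cPPT/CTS, then a WPRE and a ΔU3 3' LTR with a downstream SV40 poly(A) signal.

Within the provirus, a tight TRE promoter (seven tet operators plus a minimal CMV promoter) sits upstream of the attR1–CmR–ccdB–attR2 cassette. An LR reaction replaces this cassette with a gene of interest from an entry clone, and loss of ccdB provides counter-selection against unrecombined vector. The record lists no insert, and the depositor notes that PacI and SbfI cloning sites are retained. A short His-tag fragment is annotated just after attR2.

Downstream, a human PGK promoter constitutively drives EBFP2 followed by the rtTA3 reverse tetracycline transactivator. The element linking these two coding sequences is not annotated. This all-in-one arrangement lets transduced cells be identified or sorted by blue fluorescence rather than drug selection, while the inserted gene is switched on by adding doxycycline.
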