Features (pLannotate 1.2.2; 33 found; start..end, strand, type, name):
     41..158     +  misc_feature   cPPT/CTS: central polypurine tract and central termination sequence of HIV-1
    212..526     +  promoter       tight TRE promoter: Tet-responsive promoter PTight, consisting of seven tet operator sequences followed by the minimal CMV promoter
    543..667     +  protein_bind   attR1: mutant version of attR; recombination site for the Gateway® LR reaction LR Clonase™
    692..722     +  promoter       lac UV5 promoter: E. coli lac promoter with an "up" mutation
    746..775     +  promoter       cat promoter (fragment): promoter of the E. coli cat gene encoding chloramphenicol acetyltransferase
    776..1435    +  CDS            CmR: chloramphenicol acetyltransferase; cat; confers resistance to chloramphenicol
   1614..1772    +  CDS            ccdA (fragment): CCDA_ECO57 - Also known as H, letA. Experimental evidence at protein level: Swiss-Prot protein existence level 1. Antitoxin component of a type II toxin-antitoxin (TA) system which inhibits the post-segregational killing (PSK) of plasmid-free cells, also referred to as a plasmid addiction system. Binds to and blocks the activity of CcdB; will also remove bound CcdB protein from the CcdB-GyrA complex by forming a CcdA-CcdB complex, a process termed rejuvenation. Functions as a transcriptional corepressor for the ccdAB operon, repression also requires CcdB (By similarity). From Escherichia coli
   1777..2079    +  CDS            ccdB: CCDB_ECOLI - Also known as G, letB, letD. Experimental evidence at protein level: Swiss-Prot protein existence level 1. Toxic component of a type II toxin-antitoxin (TA) system, functioning in plasmid maintainence. Responsible for the post- segregational killing (PSK) of plasmid-free cells, also referred to as a plasmid addiction system. Half-life of over 2 hours. Cell killing by CcdB is accompanied by filamentation, defects in chromosome and plasmid segregation, defects in cell division, formation of anucleate cells, decreased DNA synthesis and plasmid loss. Interferes with the activity of DN
   2123..2247    -  protein_bind   attR2: mutant version of attR; recombination site for the Gateway® LR reaction LR Clonase™
   2306..2324    +  CDS            9xHis (fragment): 9xHis affinity tag
   2334..2844    +  promoter       hPGK promoter: human phosphoglycerate kinase 1 promoter
   2860..3576    +  CDS            EBFP2: EBFP2 is a basic (constitutively fluorescent) blue fluorescent protein published in 2007, derived from Aequorea victoria. It is reported to be a rapidly-maturing monomer with moderate acid sensitivity.
   3649..4346    +  CDS            rtTA3 (fragment): reverse tetracycline transactivator 3 activates expression from Tet-responsive promoters in the presence of doxycycline
   4276..4386    +  CDS            VP48: 3 tandem repeats of the minimal activation domain of herpes simplex virus VP16 (Cheng et al., 2013)
   4422..4970    +  misc_feature   WPRE (fragment): woodchuck hepatitis virus posttranscriptional regulatory element
   4996..5067    +  CDS            nef (fragment): NEF_HV1Z2 - Experimental evidence at protein level: Swiss-Prot protein existence level 1. Extracellular Nef protein targets CD4(+) T-lymphocytes for apoptosis by interacting with CXCR4 surface receptors. From Human immunodeficiency virus type 1 group M subtype D (isolate Z2/CDC-Z34) (HIV-1).
   5069..5302    +  LTR            3' LTR (ΔU3): self-inactivating 3' long terminal repeat (LTR) from HIV-1
   5374..5495    +  polyA_signal   SV40 poly(A) signal: SV40 polyadenylation signal
   5535..5670    +  rep_origin     SV40 ori: SV40 origin of replication
   5678..5741    +  promoter       AmpR promoter: bla
   5742..6602    +  CDS            AmpR: β-lactamase; bla; confers resistance to ampicillin, carbenicillin, and related antibiotics
   6773..7361    +  rep_origin     ori: high-copy-number ColE1/pMB1/pBR322/pUC origin of replication
   7544..7636    +  CDS            lacI (fragment): lac repressor; lacI; The lac repressor binds to the lac operator to inhibit transcription in E. coli. This inhibition can be relieved by adding lactose or isopropyl-β-D-thiogalactopyranoside (IPTG).
   7649..7670    +  protein_bind   CAP binding site: CAP binding activates transcription in the presence of cAMP. E. coli catabolite activator protein
   7685..7715    +  promoter       lac promoter: promoter for the E. coli lac operon
   7723..7739    +  protein_bind   lac operator: The lac repressor binds to the lac operator to inhibit transcription in E. coli. This inhibition can be relieved by adding lactose or isopropyl-β-D-thiogalactopyranoside (IPTG). lac repressor encoded by lacI
   7784..7802    +  promoter       T3 promoter: promoter for bacteriophage T3 RNA polymerase
   7830..8056    +  promoter       RSV promoter: Rous sarcoma virus enhancer/promoter
   8057..8237    +  LTR            5' LTR (truncated): truncated 5' long terminal repeat (LTR) from HIV-1
   8284..8409    +  misc_feature   HIV-1 Ψ: packaging signal of human immunodeficiency virus type 1
   8393..8756    +  CDS            HIV-1 gag (fragment): gag protein from human immunodeficiency virus 1; gag
   8902..9135    +  misc_feature   RRE: The Rev response element (RRE) of HIV-1 allows for Rev-dependent mRNA export from the nucleus to the cytoplasm.
   9512..9536    +  CDS            Rev (fragment): human immunodeficiency virus 1 (HIV-1) Rev protein; rev; enhances nuclear export of unspliced and incompletely spliced viral mRNAs
>Addgene plasmid #158562 | pLIX403-ccdB-EBFP2 | addgene full sequence | sequence record 310105 | Addgene NGS Result
AATTCTCGACCTCGAGACAAATGGCAGTATTCATCCACAATTTTAAAAGAAAAGGGGGGATTGGGGGGTA
CAGTGCAGGGGAAAGAATAGTAGACATAATAGCAACAGACATACAAACTAAAGAATTACAAAAACAAATT
ACAAAAATTCAAAATTTTCGGGTTTATTACAGGGACAGCAGAGATCCACTTTGGCCGCGAATCGATATGT
CGAGTTTACTCCCTATCAGTGATAGAGAACGTATGTCGAGTTTACTCCCTATCAGTGATAGAGAACGATG
TCGAGTTTACTCCCTATCAGTGATAGAGAACGTATGTCGAGTTTACTCCCTATCAGTGATAGAGAACGTA
TGTCGAGTTTACTCCCTATCAGTGATAGAGAACGTATGTCGAGTTTATCCCTATCAGTGATAGAGAACGT
ATGTCGAGTTTACTCCCTATCAGTGATAGAGAACGTATGTCGAGGTAGGCGTGTACGGTGGGAGGCCTAT
ATAAGCAGAGCTCGTTTAGTGAACCGTCAGATCGCCTGGAGAATTGGCTAGCACAAGTTTGTACAAAAAA
GCTGAACGAGAAACGTAAAATGATATAAATATCAATATATTAAATTAGATTTTGCATAAAAAACAGACTA
CATAATACTGTAAAACACAACATATCCAGTCACTATGGCGGCCGCATTAGGCACCCCAGGCTTTACACTT
TATGCTTCCGGCTCGTATAATGTGTGGATTTTGAGTTAGGATCCGTCGAGATTTTCAGGAGCTAAGGAAG
CTAAAATGGAGAAAAAAATCACTGGATATACCACCGTTGATATATCCCAATGGCATCGTAAAGAACATTT
TGAGGCATTTCAGTCAGTTGCTCAATGTACCTATAACCAGACCGTTCAGCTGGATATTACGGCCTTTTTA
AAGACCGTAAAGAAAAATAAGCACAAGTTTTATCCGGCCTTTATTCACATTCTTGCCCGCCTGATGAATG
CTCATCCGGAATTCCGTATGGCAATGAAAGACGGTGAGCTGGTGATATGGGATAGTGTTCACCCTTGTTA
CACCGTTTTCCATGAGCAAACTGAAACGTTTTCATCGCTCTGGAGTGAATACCACGACGATTTCCGGCAG
TTTCTACACATATATTCGCAAGATGTGGCGTGTTACGGTGAAAACCTGGCCTATTTCCCTAAAGGGTTTA
TTGAGAATATGTTTTTCGTCTCAGCCAATCCCTGGGTGAGTTTCACCAGTTTTGATTTAAACGTGGCCAA
TATGGACAACTTCTTCGCCCCCGTTTTCACCATGGGCAAATATTATACGCAAGGCGACAAGGTGCTGATG
CCGCTGGCGATTCAGGTTCATCATGCCGTTTGTGATGGCTTCCATGTCGGCAGAATGCTTAATGAATTAC
AACAGTACTGCGATGAGTGGCAGGGCGGGGCGTAAAGATCTGGATCCGGCTTACTAAAAGCCAGATAACA
GTATGCGTATTTGCGCGCTGATTTTTGCGGTATAAGAATATATACTGATATGTATACCCGAAGTATGTCA
AAAAGAGGTATGCTATGAAGCAGCGTATTACAGTGACAGTTGACAGCGACAGCTATCAGTTGCTCAAGGC
ATATATGATGTCAATATCTCCGGTCTGGTAAGCACAACCATGCAGAATGAAGCCCGTCGTCTGCGTGCCG
AACGCTGGAAAGCGGAAAATCAGGAAGGGATGGCTGAGGTCGCCCGGTTTATTGAAATGAACGGCTCTTT
TGCTGACGAGAACAGGGGCTGGTGAAATGCAGTTTAAGGTTTACACCTATAAAAGAGAGAGCCGTTATCG
TCTGTTTGTGGATGTACAGAGTGATATTATTGACACGCCCGGGCGACGGATGGTGATCCCCCTGGCCAGT
GCACGTCTGCTGTCAGATAAAGTCTCCCGTGAACTTTACCCGGTGGTGCATATCGGGGATGAAAGCTGGC
GCATGATGACCACCGATATGGCCAGTGTGCCGGTCTCCGTTATCGGGGAAGAAGTGGCTGATCTCAGCCA
CCGCGAAAATGACATCAAAAACGCCATTAACCTGATGTTCTGGGGAATATAAATGTCAGGCTCCCTTATA
CACAGCCAGTCTGCAGGTCGACCATAGTGACTGGATATGTTGTGTTTTACAGTATTATGTAGTCTGTTTT
TTATGCAAAATCTAATTTAATATATTGATATTTATATCATTTTACGTTTCTCGTTCAGCTTTCTTGTACA
AAGTGGTTGCAGGAAAGCCAATCCCAAACCCACTCCTAGGTCTCGACAGTACAGCATAGACCGGTCCACC
ACCACCACCACCACTAAGGATCCGGGGTTGGGGTTGCGCCTTTTCCAAGGCAGCCCTGGGTTTGCGCAGG
GACGCGGCTGCTCTGGGCGTGGTTCCGGGAAACGCAGCGGCGCCGACCCTGGGTCTCGCACATTCTTCAC
GTCCGTTCGCAGCGTCACCCGGATCTTCGCCGCTACCCTTGTGGGCCCCCCGGCGACGCTTCCTGCTCCG
CCCCTAAGTCGGGAAGGTTCCTTGCGGTTCGCGGCGTGCCGGACGTGACAAACGGAAGCCGCACGTCTCA
CTAGTACCCTCGCAGACGGACAGCGCCAGGGAGCAATGGCAGCGCGCCGACCGCGATGGGCTGTGGCCAA
TAGCGGCTGCTCAGCAGGGCGCGCCGAGAGCAGCGGCCGGGAAGGGGCGGTGCGGGAGGCGGGGTGTGGG
GCGGTAGTGTGGGCCCTGTTCCTGCCCGCGCGGTGTTCCGCATTCTGCAAGCCTCCGGAGCGCACGTCGG
CAGTCGGCTCCCTCGTTGACCGAATCACCGACCTCTCTCCCCAGCTTAATTAATTCACCATGGTGAGCAA
GGGCGAGGAGCTGTTCACCGGGGTGGTGCCCATCCTGGTCGAGCTGGACGGCGACGTAAACGGCCACAAG
TTCAGCGTGAGGGGCGAGGGCGAGGGCGATGCCACCAACGGCAAGCTGACCCTGAAGTTCATCTGCACCA
CCGGCAAGCTGCCCGTGCCCTGGCCCACCCTCGTGACCACCCTGAGCCACGGCGTGCAGTGCTTCGCCCG
CTACCCCGACCACATGAAGCAGCACGACTTCTTCAAGTCCGCCATGCCCGAAGGCTACGTCCAGGAGCGC
ACCATCTTCTTCAAGGACGACGGCACCTACAAGACCCGCGCCGAGGTGAAGTTCGAGGGCGACACCCTAG
TGAACCGCATCGAGCTGAAGGGCGTCGACTTCAAGGAGGACGGCAACATCCTGGGGCACAAGCTGGAGTA
CAACTTCAACAGCCACAACATCTATATCATGGCCGTCAAGCAGAAGAACGGCATCAAGGTGAACTTCAAG
ATCCGCCACAACGTGGAGGACGGCAGCGTGCAGCTCGCCGACCACTACCAGCAGAACACCCCCATCGGCG
ACGGCCCCGTGCTGCTGCCCGACAGCCACTACCTGAGCACCCAGTCCGTGCTGAGCAAAGACCCCAACGA
GAAGCGCGATCACATGGTCCTGCTGGAGTTCCGCACCGCCGCCGGGATCACTCTCGGCATGGACGAGCTG
TACAAGCCTGCAGGTCCCGGTGCCGAAGGTAGAGGTTCTCTCCTCACTTGTGGTGATGTTGAAGAAAACC
CTGGTCCAATGTCTAGACTGGACAAGAGCAAAGTCATAAACGGAGCTCTGGAATTACTCAATGGTGTCGG
TATCGAAGGCCTGACGACAAGGAAACTCGCTCAAAAGCTGGGAGTTGAGCAGCCTACCCTGTACTGGCAC
GTGAAGAACAAGCGGGCCCTGCTCGATGCCCTGCCAATCGAGATGCTGGACAGGCATCATACCCACTTCT
GCCCCCTGGAAGGCGAGTCATGGCAAGACTTTCTGCGGAACAACGCCAAGTCATACCGCTGTGCTCTCCT
CTCACATCGCGACGGGGCTAAAGTGCATCTCGGCACCCGCCCAACAGAGAAACAGTACGAAACCCTGGAA
AATCAGCTCGCGTTCCTGTGTCAGCAAGGCTTCTCCCTGGAGAACGCACTGTACGCTCTGTCCGCCGTGG
GCCACTTTACACTGGGCTGCGTATTGGAGGAACAGGAGCATCAAGTAGCAAAAGAGGAAAGAGAGACACC
TACCACCGATTCTATGCCCCCACTTCTGAGACAAGCAATTGAGCTGTTCGACCGGCAGGGAGCCGAACCT
GCCTTCCTTTTCGGCCTGGAACTAATCATATGTGGCCTGGAGAAACAGCTAAAGTGCGAAAGCGGCGGGC
CGACCGACGCCCTTGACGATTTTGACTTAGACATGCTCCCAGCCGATGCCCTTGACGACTTTGACCTTGA
TATGCTGCCTGCTGACGCTCTTGACGATTTTGACCTTGACATGCTCCCCGGGTAACTAAGTAAGGATCGA
TCCAAGATATCGTATTCTTAACTATGTTGCTCCTTTTACGCTATGTGGATACGCTGCTTTAATGCCTTTG
TATCATGCTATTGCTTCCCGTATGGCTTTCATTTTCTCCTCCTTGTATAAATCCTGGTTGCTGTCTCTTT
ATGAGGAGTTGTGGCCCGTTGTCAGGCAACGTGGCGTGGTGTGCACTGTGTTTGCTGACGCAACCCCCAC
TGGTTGGGGCATTGCCACCACCTGTCAGCTCCTTTCCGGGACTTTCGCTTTCCCCCTCCCTATTGCCACG
GCGGAACTCATCGCCGCCTGCCTTGCCCGCTGCTGGACAGGGGCTCGGCTGTTGGGCACTGACAATTCCG
TGGTGTTGTCGGGGAAGCTGACGTCCTTTCCATGGCTGCTCGCCTGTGTTGCCACCTGGATTCTGCGCGG
GACGTCCTTCTGCTACGTCCCTTCGGCCCTCAATCCAGCGGACCTTCCTTCCCGCGGCCTGCTGCCGGCT
CTGCGGCCTCTTCCGCGTCTTCGCCTTCGCCCTCAGACGAGTCGGATCTCCCTTTGGGCCGCCTCCCCGC
CTGTTTCGCCTCGGCGTCCGGACTAGAGGTACCTTTAAGACCAATGACTTACAAGGCAGCTGTAGATCTT
AGCCACTTTTTAAAAGAAAAGGGGGGACTGGAAGGGCTAATTCACTCCCAACGAAGACAAGATCTGCTTT
TTGCTTGTACTGGGTCTCTCTGGTTAGACCAGATCTGAGCCTGGGAGCTCTCTGGCTAACTAGGGAACCC
ACTGCTTAAGCCTCAATAAAGCTTGCCTTGAGTGCTTCAAGTAGTGTGTGCCCGTCTGTTGTGTGACTCT
GGTAACTAGAGATCCCTCAGACCCTTTTAGTCAGTGTGGAAAATCTCTAGCAGTAGTAGTTCATGTCATC
TTATTATTCAGTATTTATAACTTGCAAAGAAATGAATATCAGAGAGTGAGAGGAACTTGTTTATTGCAGC
TTATAATGGTTACAAATAAAGCAATAGCATCACAAATTTCACAAATAAAGCATTTTTTTCACTGCATTCT
AGTTGTGGTTTGTCCAAACTCATCAATGTATCTTATCATGTCTGGCTCTAGCTATCCCGCCCCTAACTCC
GCCCATCCCGCCCCTAACTCCGCCCAGTTCCGCCCATTCTCCGCCCCATGGCTGACTAATTTTTTTTATT
TATGCAGAGGCCGAGGCCGCCTCGGCCTCTGAGCTATTCCAGAAGTAGTGAGGAGGCTTTTTTGGAGGCC
TTTCAAATATGTATCCGCTCATGAGACAATAACCCTGATAAATGCTTCAATAATATTGAAAAAGGAAGAG
TATGAGTATTCAACATTTCCGTGTCGCCCTTATTCCCTTTTTTGCGGCATTTTGCCTTCCTGTTTTTGCT
CACCCAGAAACGCTGGTGAAAGTAAAAGATGCTGAAGATCAGTTGGGTGCACGAGTGGGTTACATCGAAC
TGGATCTCAACAGCGGTAAGATCCTTGAGAGTTTTCGCCCCGAAGAACGTTTTCCAATGATGAGCACTTT
TAAAGTTCTGCTATGTGGCGCGGTATTATCCCGTATTGACGCCGGGCAAGAGCAACTCGGTCGCCGCATA
CACTATTCTCAGAATGACTTGGTTGAGTACTCACCAGTCACAGAAAAGCATCTTACGGATGGCATGACAG
TAAGAGAATTATGCAGTGCTGCCATAACCATGAGTGATAACACTGCGGCCAACTTACTTCTGACAACGAT
CGGAGGACCGAAGGAGCTAACCGCTTTTTTGCACAACATGGGGGATCATGTAACTCGCCTTGATCGTTGG
GAACCGGAGCTGAATGAAGCCATACCAAACGACGAGCGTGACACCACGATGCCTGTAGCAATGGCAACAA
CGTTGCGCAAACTATTAACTGGCGAACTACTTACTCTAGCTTCCCGGCAACAATTAATAGACTGGATGGA
GGCGGATAAAGTTGCAGGACCACTTCTGCGCTCGGCCCTTCCGGCTGGCTGGTTTATTGCTGATAAATCT
GGAGCCGGTGAGCGTGGGTCTCGCGGTATCATTGCAGCACTGGGGCCAGATGGTAAGCCCTCCCGTATCG
TAGTTATCTACACGACGGGGAGTCAGGCAACTATGGATGAACGAAATAGACAGATCGCTGAGATAGGTGC
CTCACTGATTAAGCATTGGTAACTGTCAGACCAAGTTTACTCATATATACTTTAGATTGATTTAAAACTT
CATTTTTAATTTAAAAGGATCTAGGTGAAGATCCTTTTTGATAATCTCATGACCAAAATCCCTTAACGTG
AGTTTTCGTTCCACTGAGCGTCAGACCCCGTAGAAAAGATCAAAGGATCTTCTTGAGATCCTTTTTTTCT
GCGCGTAATCTGCTGCTTGCAAACAAAAAAACCACCGCTACCAGCGGTGGTTTGTTTGCCGGATCAAGAG
CTACCAACTCTTTTTCCGAAGGTAACTGGCTTCAGCAGAGCGCAGATACCAAATACTGTTCTTCTAGTGT
AGCCGTAGTTAGGCCACCACTTCAAGAACTCTGTAGCACCGCCTACATACCTCGCTCTGCTAATCCTGTT
ACCAGTGGCTGCTGCCAGTGGCGATAAGTCGTGTCTTACCGGGTTGGACTCAAGACGATAGTTACCGGAT
AAGGCGCAGCGGTCGGGCTGAACGGGGGGTTCGTGCACACAGCCCAGCTTGGAGCGAACGACCTACACCG
AACTGAGATACCTACAGCGTGAGCTATGAGAAAGCGCCACGCTTCCCGAAGGGAGAAAGGCGGACAGGTA
TCCGGTAAGCGGCAGGGTCGGAACAGGAGAGCGCACGAGGGAGCTTCCAGGGGGAAACGCCTGGTATCTT
TATAGTCCTGTCGGGTTTCGCCACCTCTGACTTGAGCGTCGATTTTTGTGATGCTCGTCAGGGGGGCGGA
GCCTATGGAAAAACGCCAGCAACGCGGCCTTTTTACGGTTCCTGGCCTTTTGCTGGCCTTTTGCTCACAT
GTTCTTTCCTGCGTTATCCCCTGATTCTGTGGATAACCGTATTACCGCCTTTGAGTGAGCTGATACCGCT
CGCCGCAGCCGAACGACCGAGCGCAGCGAGTCAGTGAGCGAGGAAGCGGAAGAGCGCCCAATACGCAAAC
CGCCTCTCCCCGCGCGTTGGCCGATTCATTAATGCAGCTGGCACGACAGGTTTCCCGACTGGAAAGCGGG
CAGTGAGCGCAACGCAATTAATGTGAGTTAGCTCACTCATTAGGCACCCCAGGCTTTACACTTTATGCTT
CCGGCTCGTATGTTGTGTGGAATTGTGAGCGGATAACAATTTCACACAGGAAACAGCTATGACCATGATT
ACGCCAAGCGCGCAATTAACCCTCACTAAAGGGAACAAAAGCTGGAGCTGCAAGCTTAATGTAGTCTTAT
GCAATACTCTTGTAGTCTTGCAACATGGTAACGATGAGTTAGCAACATGCCTTACAAGGAGAGAAAAAGC
ACCGTGCATGCCGATTGGTGGAAGTAAGGTGGTACGATCGTGCCTTATTAGGAAGGCAACAGACGGGTCT
GACATGGATTGGACGAACCACTGAATTGCCGCATTGCAGAGATATTGTATTTAAGTGCCTAGCTCGATAC
ATAAACGGGTCTCTCTGGTTAGACCAGATCTGAGCCTGGGAGCTCTCTGGCTAACTAGGGAACCCACTGC
TTAAGCCTCAATAAAGCTTGCCTTGAGTGCTTCAAGTAGTGTGTGCCCGTCTGTTGTGTGACTCTGGTAA
CTAGAGATCCCTCAGACCCTTTTAGTCAGTGTGGAAAATCTCTAGCAGTGGCGCCCGAACAGGGACTTGA
AAGCGAAAGGGAAACCAGAGGAGCTCTCTCGACGCAGGACTCGGCTTGCTGAAGCGCGCACGGCAAGAGG
CGAGGGGCGGCGACTGGTGAGTACGCCAAAAATTTTGACTAGCGGAGGCTAGAAGGAGAGAGATGGGTGC
GAGAGCGTCAGTATTAAGCGGGGGAGAATTAGATCGCGATGGGAAAAAATTCGGTTAAGGCCAGGGGGAA
AGAAAAAATATAAATTAAAACATATAGTATGGGCAAGCAGGGAGCTAGAACGATTCGCAGTTAATCCTGG
CCTGTTAGAAACATCAGAAGGCTGTAGACAAATACTGGGACAGCTACAACCATCCCTTCAGACAGGATCA
GAAGAACTTAGATCATTATATAATACAGTAGCAACCCTCTATTGTGTGCATCAAAGGATAGAGATAAAAG
ACACCAAGGAAGCTTTAGACAAGATAGAGGAAGAGCAAAACAAAAGTAAGACCACCGCACAGCAAGCGGC
CGCTGATCTTCAGACCTGGAGGAGGAGATATGAGGGACAATTGGAGAAGTGAATTATATAAATATAAAGT
AGTAAAAATTGAACCATTAGGAGTAGCACCCACCAAGGCAAAGAGAAGAGTGGTGCAGAGAGAAAAAAGA
GCAGTGGGAATAGGAGCTTTGTTCCTTGGGTTCTTGGGAGCAGCAGGAAGCACTATGGGCGCAGCGTCAA
TGACGCTGACGGTACAGGCCAGACAATTATTGTCTGGTATAGTGCAGCAGCAGAACAATTTGCTGAGGGC
TATTGAGGCGCAACAGCATCTGTTGCAACTCACAGTCTGGGGCATCAAGCAGCTCCAGGCAAGAATCCTG
GCTGTGGAAAGATACCTAAAGGATCAACAGCTCCTGGGGATTTGGGGTTGCTCTGGAAAACTCATTTGCA
CCACTGCTGTGCCTTGGAATGCTAGTTGGAGTAATAAATCTCTGGAACAGATTTGGAATCACACGACCTG
GATGGAGTGGGACAGAGAAATTAACAATTACACAAGCTTAATACACTCCTTAATTGAAGAATCGCAAAAC
CAGCAAGAAAAGAATGAACAAGAATTATTGGAATTAGATAAATGGGCAAGTTTGTGGAATTGGTTTAACA
TAACAAATTGGCTGTGGTATATAAAATTATTCATAATGATAGTAGGAGGCTTGGTAGGTTTAAGAATAGT
TTTTGCTGTACTTTCTATAGTGAATAGAGTTAGGCAGGGATATTCACCATTATCGTTTCAGACCCACCTC
CCAACCCCGAGGGGAC
